>Addgene plasmid #25648 | pAAV-SEPT-Acceptor | addgene full sequence | sequence record 430554 | Addgene NGS Result
CCTGCAGGCAGCTGCGCGCTCGCTCGCTCACTGAGGCCGCCCGGGCAAAGCCCGGGCGTCGGGCGACCTT
TGGTCGCCCGGCCTCAGTGAGCGAGCGAGCGCGCAGAGAGGGAGTGGCCAACTCCATCACTAGGGGTTCC
TGCGGCCGCACCGGTGGCGCGCCTGATCAACGCGTGCTAGCGAGCTCTCTAGAACTAGTGGATCCATAAC
TTCGTATAGCATACATTATACGAAGTTATGGAATTAATTCGCTGTCTGCGAGGGCCAGCTGTTGGGGTGA
GTACTCCCTCTCAAAAGCGGGCATGACTTCTGCGCTAAGATTGTCAGTTTCCAAAAACGAGGAGGATTTG
ATATTCACCTGGCCCGCGGTGATGCCTTTGAGGGTGGCCGCGTCCATCTGGTCAGAAAAGACAATCTTTT
TGTTGTCAAGCTTGAGGTGTGGCAGGCTTGAGATCTGGCCATACACTTGAGTGACAATGACATCCACTTT
GCCTTTCTCTCCACAGGTGTCCACTCCCAGGTCCAACTGCAGGTCGAGCGTCGAGAACGTTACTGGCCGA
AGCCGCTTGGAATAAGGCCGGTGTGCGTTTGTCTATATGTTATTTTCCACCATATTGCCGTCTTTTGGCA
ATGTGAGGGCCCGGAAACCTGGCCCTGTCTTCTTGACGAGCATTCCTAGGGGTCTTTCCCCTCTCGCCAA
AGGAATGCAAGGTCTGTTGAATGTCGTGAAGGAAGCAGTTCCTCTGGAAGCTTCTTGAAGACAAACAACG
TCTGTAGCGACCCTTTGCAGGCAGCGGAACCCCCCACCTGGCGACAGGTGCCTCTGCGGCCAAAAGCCAC
GTGTATAAGATACACCTGCAAAGGCGGCACAACCCCAGTGCCACGTTGTGAGTTGGATAGTTGTGGAAAG
AGTCAAATGGCTCTCCTCAAGCGTATTCAACAAGGGGCTGAAGGATGCCCAGAAGGTACCCCATTGTATG
GGATCTGATCTGGGGCCTCGGTGCACATGCTTTACATGTGTTTAGTCGAGGTTAAAAAAACGTCTAGGCC
CCCCGAACCACGGGGACGTGGTTTTCCTTTGAAAAACACGATGATAAGCTTGCCACAACCATGGCTGAAC
AAGATGGATTGCACGCAGGTTCTCCGGCCGCTTGGGTGGAGAGGCTATTCGGCTATGACTGGGCACAACA
GACAATCGGCTGCTCTGATGCCGCCGTGTTCCGGCTGTCAGCGCAGGGGCGCCCGGTTCTTTTTGTCAAG
ACCGACCTGTCCGGTGCCCTGAATGAACTGCAGGACGAGGCAGCGCGGCTATCGTGGCTGGCCACGACGG
GCGTTCCTTGCGCAGCTGTGCTCGACGTTGTCACTGAAGCGGGAAGGGACTGGCTGCTATTGGGCGAAGT
GCCGGGGCAGGATCTCCTGTCATCTCACCTTGCTCCTGCCGAGAAAGTATCCATCATGGCTGATGCAATG
CGGCGGCTGCATACGCTTGATCCGGCTACCTGCCCATTCGACCACCAAGCGAAACATCGCATCGAGCGAG
CACGTACTCGGATGGAAGCCGGTCTTGTCGATCAGGATGATCTGGACGAAGAGCATCAGGGGCTCGCGCC
AGCCGAACTGTTCGCCAGGCTCAAGGCGCGCATGCCCGACGGCGAGGATCTCGTCGTGACCCATGGCGAT
GCCTGCTTGCCGAATATCATGGTGGAAAATGGCCGCTTTTCTGGATTCATCGACTGTGGCCGGCTGGGTG
TGGCGGACCGCTATCAGGACATAGCGTTGGCTACCCGTGATATTGCTGAAGAGCTTGGCGGCGAATGGGC
TGACCGCTTCCTCGTGCTTTACGGTATCGCCGCTCCCGATTCGCAGCGCATCGCCTTCTATCGCCTTCTT
GACGAGTTCTTCTGAGCGGGACTCTGGGGTTCGGGGGATCCAGACATGATAAGATACATTGATGAGTTTG
GACAAACCACAACTAGAATGCAGTGAAAAAAATGCTTTATTTGTGAAATTTGTGATGCTATTGCTTTATT
TGTAACCATTATAAGCTGCAATAAACAAGTTAACAACAACAATTGCATTCATTTTATGTTTCAGGTTCAG
GGGGAGGTGTGGGAGGTTTTTTCTAGGGGGCCCCGGCGAGGCCGGGATGAGTTGGGAATAACTTCGTATA
GCATACATTATACGAAGTTATCCAAATTTTAAGGTACCACTGTGCATATGTATGAATTCGATATCAAGCT
TATCGATACCGTCGACCTCGAGGGGCCCCGGCCGGCGGCCGCAGGAACCCCTAGTGATGGAGTTGGCCAC
TCCCTCTCTGCGCGCTCGCTCGCTCACTGAGGCCGGGCGACCAAAGGTCGCCCGACGCCCGGGCGGCCTC
AGTGAGCGAGCGAGCGCGCAGCTGCCTGCAGGACATGTGAGCAAAAGGCCAGCAAAAGGCCAGGAACCGT
AAAAAGGCCGCGTTGCTGGCGTTTTTCCATAGGCTCCGCCCCCCTGACGAGCATCACAAAAATCGACGCT
CAAGTCAGAGGTGGCGAAACCCGACAGGACTATAAAGATACCAGGCGTTTCCCCCTGGAAGCTCCCTCGT
GCGCTCTCCTGTTCCGACCCTGCCGCTTACCGGATACCTGTCCGCCTTTCTCCCTTCGGGAAGCGTGGCG
CTTTCTCATAGCTCACGCTGTAGGTATCTCAGTTCGGTGTAGGTCGTTCGCTCCAAGCTGGGCTGTGTGC
ACGAACCCCCCGTTCAGCCCGACCGCTGCGCCTTATCCGGTAACTATCGTCTTGAGTCCAACCCGGTAAG
ACACGACTTATCGCCACTGGCAGCAGCCACTGGTAACAGGATTAGCAGAGCGAGGTATGTAGGCGGTGCT
ACAGAGTTCTTGAAGTGGTGGCCTAACTACGGCTACACTAGAAGAACAGTATTTGGTATCTGCGCTCTGC
TGAAGCCAGTTACCTTCGGAAAAAGAGTTGGTAGCTCTTGATCCGGCAAACAAACCACCGCTGGTAGCGG
TGGTTTTTTTGTTTGCAAGCAGCAGATTACGCGCAGAAAAAAAGGATCTCAAGAAGATCCTTTGATCTTT
TCTACGGGGTCTGACGCTCAGTGGAACGAAAACTCACGTTAAGGGATTTTGGTCATGAGATTATCAAAAA
GGATCTTCACCTAGATCCTTTTAAATTAAAAATGAAGTTTTAAATCAATCTAAAGTATATATGAGTAAAC
TTGGTCTGACAGTTACCAATGCTTAATCAGTGAGGCACCTATCTCAGCGATCTGTCTATTTCGTTCATCC
ATAGTTGCCTGACTCCCCGTCGTGTAGATAACTACGATACGGGAGGGCTTACCATCTGGCCCCAGTGCTG
CAATGATACCGCGAGACCCACGCTCACCGGCTCCAGATTTATCAGCAATAAACCAGCCAGCCGGAAGGGC
CGAGCGCAGAAGTGGTCCTGCAACTTTATCCGCCTCCATCCAGTCTATTAATTGTTGCCGGGAAGCTAGA
GTAAGTAGTTCGCCAGTTAATAGTTTGCGCAACGTTGTTGCCATTGCTACAGGCATCGTGGTGTCACGCT
CGTCGTTTGGTATGGCTTCATTCAGCTCCGGTTCCCAACGATCAAGGCGAGTTACATGATCCCCCATGTT
GTGCAAAAAAGCGGTTAGCTCCTTCGGTCCTCCGATCGTTGTCAGAAGTAAGTTGGCCGCAGTGTTATCA
CTCATGGTTATGGCAGCACTGCATAATTCTCTTACTGTCATGCCATCCGTAAGATGCTTTTCTGTGACTG
GTGAGTACTCAACCAAGTCATTCTGAGAATAGTGTATGCGGCGACCGAGTTGCTCTTGCCCGGCGTCAAT
ACGGGATAATACCGCGCCACATAGCAGAACTTTAAAAGTGCTCATCATTGGAAAACGTTCTTCGGGGCGA
AAACTCTCAAGGATCTTACCGCTGTTGAGATCCAGTTCGATGTAACCCACTCGTGCACCCAACTGATCTT
CAGCATCTTTTACTTTCACCAGCGTTTCTGGGTGAGCAAAAACAGGAAGGCAAAATGCCGCAAAAAAGGG
AATAAGGGCGACACGGAAATGTTGAATACTCATACTCTTCCTTTTTCAATATTATTGAAGCATTTATCAG
GGTTATTGTCTCATGAGCGGATACATATTTGAATGTATTTAGAAAAATAAACAAATAGGGGTTCCGCGCA
CATTTCCCCGAAAAGTGCCACCTGACGTCTAAGAAACCATTATTATCATGACATTAACCTATAAAAATAG
GCGTATCACGAGGCCCTTTCGTCTCGCGCGTTTCGGTGATGACGGTGAAAACCTCTGACACATGCAGCTC
CCGGAGACGGTCACAGCTTGTCTGTAAGCGGATGCCGGGAGCAGACAAGCCCGTCAGGGCGCGTCAGCGG
GTGTTGGCGGGTGTCGGGGCTGGCTTAACTATGCGGCATCAGAGCAGATTGTACTGAGAGTGCACCATAA
AATTGTAAACGTTAATATTTTGTTAAAATTCGCGTTAAATTTTTGTTAAATCAGCTCATTTTTTAACCAA
TAGACCGAAATCGGCAAAATCCCTTATAAATCAAAAGAATAGCCCGAGATAGAGT
[37 nt withheld, positions 4606-4642]
AAAGAACGTGGACTCCAACGTCAAAGG
[141 nt withheld, positions 4670-4810]
G
[46 nt withheld, positions 4812-4857]
A
[95 nt withheld, positions 4859-4953]
TATGCGGTGTGAAATACCGCACAGATGCGTAAGGAGAAAATACCGCATCAGGCGCC
Features (pLannotate 1.2.2; 19 found; start..end, strand, type, name):
      1..141     -  repeat_region  AAV2 ITR: inverted terminal repeat of adeno-associated virus serotype 2 inverted
    187..205     +  misc_feature   MCS (fragment): pBluescript multiple cloning site
    206..239     +  protein_bind   loxP: Cre-mediated recombination occurs in the 8-bp core sequence (GCATACAT). Cre recombinase
    277..506     +  intron         chimeric intron: chimera between introns from adenovirus and immunoglobulin heavy chain genes
    635..1097    +  misc_feature   IRES: internal ribosome entry site (IRES) of the encephalomyocarditis virus (EMCV)
   1116..1905    +  CDS            NeoR/KanR (fragment): aminoglycoside phosphotransferase from Tn5; aph(3')-II (or nptII); confers resistance to neomycin, kanamycin, and G418 (Geneticin®)
   1927..2061    -  polyA_signal   SV40 poly(A) signal: SV40 polyadenylation signal
   2127..2157    +  CDS            p21 (fragment): human cyclin-dependent kinase inhibitor 1A; Homo sapiens CDKN1A; mediates p53-dependent arrest in the G1 phase of the cell cycle
   2158..2191    +  protein_bind   loxP: Cre-mediated recombination occurs in the 8-bp core sequence (GCATACAT). Cre recombinase
   2224..2265    +  misc_feature   MCS (fragment): pBluescript multiple cloning site
   2318..2345    -  repeat_region  AAV2 ITR (fragment): inverted terminal repeat of adeno-associated virus serotype 2 inverted
   2374..2401    -  repeat_region  AAV2 ITR (fragment): inverted terminal repeat of adeno-associated virus serotype 2 inverted
   2474..3062    -  rep_origin     ori: high-copy-number ColE1/pMB1/pBR322/pUC origin of replication
   3233..4093    -  CDS            AmpR: β-lactamase; bla; confers resistance to ampicillin, carbenicillin, and related antibiotics
   4094..4198    -  promoter       AmpR promoter: bla
   4293..4328    +  CDS            rop (fragment): Rop protein, which maintains plasmids at low copy number; rop
   4430..4479    +  misc_feature   bom (fragment): basis of mobility region from pBR322
   4480..4935    -  rep_origin     f1 ori (sequence partly withheld): f1 bacteriophage origin of replication; arrow indicates direction of (+) strand synthesis
   4954..5005    +  misc_feature   bom (fragment): basis of mobility region from pBR322
