[The description below was written by a language model from this plasmid's Addgene catalogue record and pLannotate feature annotations shown in this document.]
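Description:
pAAV-SEPT-Acceptor is an empty recombinant AAV shuttle plasmid built on the pAAV backbone and intended as an acceptor for building gene-targeting vectors. The associated work concerns epitope tagging of endogenous genes in human cell lines. It is maintained in E. coli at high copy from a ColE1/pUC-type origin under ampicillin selection (AmpR with its bla promoter). It also carries an f1 origin, along with small rop and bom remnants from the pBR322 lineage. No gene insert is recorded, which fits its role as a cloning acceptor.

Between the AAV2 inverted terminal repeats lies a promoterless selection cassette flanked by two loxP sites in the same orientation. The cassette consists of a chimeric intron (presumably contributing splice acceptor function), an EMCV IRES, a neomycin/G418 resistance coding sequence and an SV40 polyadenylation signal, which is annotated on the opposite strand. No mammalian promoter is annotated, so NeoR expression would depend on integration into a transcribed locus, where the IRES allows translation from the host gene's transcript. This arrangement is expected to enrich for targeted integrants over random ones. The loxP sites then allow Cre-mediated excision of the marker.

Multiple cloning sites lie outside each loxP site. The 5′ cluster includes AgeI, AscI, NheI and SpeI, and the 3′ cluster includes NdeI, EcoRI, SalI and XhoI. These presumably receive the left and right homology arms. A short p21/CDKN1A fragment annotated just before the second loxP looks like a leftover from an earlier construct.

The ITRs permit packaging of the targeting cassette into AAV particles for delivery. However, the 3′ ITR is detected only as fragments, and the depositor comments note an 11 bp deletion there of uncertain origin.
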