Addgene plasmid #25648: pAAV-SEPT-Acceptor
Depositing lab: Todd Waldman. Depositing organization: Georgetown University. Publication: Epitope tagging of endogenous genes in diverse human cell lines. Kim JS, Bonifant C, Bunz F, Lane WS, Waldman T. Nucleic Acids Res. 2008 Nov . 36(19):e127. 10.1093/nar/gkn566 PubMed 18784188.
Backbone
  Vector backbone: pAAV (Strategene)
  Backbone size w/o insert (bp): 5020
  Vector type: Mammalian Expression, AAV
Growth in bacteria
  Bacterial resistance: Ampicillin, 100 μg/mL
  Growth temperature: 37°C
  Growth strain: DH5alpha
  Copy number: High Copy
Gene/Insert
  Gene/Insert name: 0
  Cloning method: Restriction Enzyme; 5′ cloning site Age I, Asc I, Bcl I, Mlu I, Nhe I, Sac I, Xba I, Spe I (not destroyed); 3′ cloning site NdeI, EcoR I, EcoR V, Cla I, Sal I, Xho I (not destroyed)
  Sequencing primers: 5′ n/a
Terms and licenses: Academic/Nonprofit Terms; Industry Terms: Not Available to Industry
Depositor comments: Please note that an 11bp deletion was found in the 3' ITR ("AAV2 alternate). The depositing lab was not able to confirm whether this was present in their original stock.
How to cite: pAAV-SEPT-Acceptor was a gift from Todd Waldman (Addgene plasmid # 25648 ; http://n2t.net/addgene:25648 ; RRID:Addgene_25648)
