>Addgene plasmid #25648 | pAAV-SEPT-Acceptor | addgene partial sequence | sequence record 31629 | 25648 with pBluscriptKS
ATGCACAGTGGTACCTTAAAATTTGGATAACTTCGTATAATGTATGCTATACGAAGTTATTCCCAACTCA
TCCCGGCCTCGCCGGGGCCCCCTAGAAAAAACCTCCCACACCTCCCCCTGAACCTGAAACATAAAATGAA
TGCAATTGTTGTTGTTAACTTGTTTATTGCAGCTTATAATGGTTACAAATAAAGCAATAGCATCACAAAT
TTCACAAATAAAGCATTTTTTTCACTGCATTCTAGTTGTGGTTTGTCCAAACTCATCAATGTATCTTATC
ATGTCTGGATCCCCCGAACCCCAGAGTCCCGCTCAGAAGAACTCGTCAAGAAGGCGATAGAAGGCGATGC
GCTGCGAATCGGGAGCGGCGATACCGTAAAGCACGAGGAAGCGGTCAGCCCATTCGCCGCCAAGCTCTTC
AGCAATATCACGGGTAGCCAACGCTATGTCCTGATAGCGGTCCGCCACACCCAGCCGGCCACAGTCGATG
AATCCAGAAAAGCGGCCATTTTCCACCATGATATTCGGCAAGCAGGCATCGCCATGGGTCACGACGAGAT
CCTCGCCGTCGGGCATGCGCGCCTTGAGCCTGGCGAACAGTTCGGCTGGCGCGAGCCCCTGATGCTCTTC
GTCCAGATCATCCTGATCGACAAGACCGGCTTCCATCCGAGTACGTGCTCGCTCGATGCGATGTTTCGCT
TGGTGGTCGAATGGGCAGGTAGCCGGATCAAGCGTATGCAGCCGCCGCATTGCATCAGCCATGATGGATA
CTTTCTCGGCAGGAGCAAGGTGAGATGACAGGAGATCCTGCCCCGGCACTTCGCCCAATAGCAGCCAGTC
CCTTCCCGCTTCAGTGACAACGTCGAGCACAGCTGCGCAAGGAACGCCCGTCGTGGCCAGCCACGATAGC
CGCGCTGCCTCGTCCTGCAGTTCATTCNGGCACCGGA
