>Addgene plasmid #25648 | pAAV-SEPT-Acceptor | addgene partial sequence | sequence record 31630 | 25648 with pBluescriptSK
TAATTCGCTGTCTGCGAGGGCCAGCTGTTGGGGTGAGTACTCCCTCTCAAAAGCGGGCATGACTTCTGCG
CTAAGATTGTCAGTTTCCAAAAACGAGGAGGATTTGATATTCACCTGGCCCGCGGTGATGCCTTTGAGGG
TGGCCGCGTCCATCTGGTCAGAAAAGACAATCTTTTTGTTGTCAAGCTTGAGGTGTGGCAGGCTTGAGAT
CTGGCCATACACTTGAGTGACAATGACATCCACTTTGCCTTTCTCTCCACAGGTGTCCACTCCCAGGTCC
AACTGCAGGTCGAGCGTCGAGAACGTTACTGGCCGAAGCCGCTTGGAATAAGGCCGGTGTGCGTTTGTCT
ATATGTTATTTTCCACCATATTGCCGTCTTTTGGCAATGTGAGGGCCCGGAAACCTGGCCCTGTCTTCTT
GACGAGCATTCCTAGGGGTCTTTCCCCTCTCGCCAAAGGAATGCAAGGTCTGTTGAATGTCGTGAAGGAA
GCAGTTCCTCTGGAAGCTTCTTGAAGACAAACAACGTCTGTAGCGACCCTTTGCAGGCAGCGGAACCCCC
CACCTGGCGACAGGTGCCTCTGCGGCCAAAAGCCACGTGTATAAGATACACCTGCAAAGGCGGCACAACC
CCAGTGCCACGTTGTGAGTTGGATAGTTGTGGAAAGAGTCAAATGGCTCTCCTCAAGCGTATTCAACAAG
GGGCTGAAGGATGCCCAGAAGGTACCCCATTGTATGGGATCTGATCTGGGGCCTCGGTGCACATGCTTTA
CATGTGTTTAGTCGAGGTTAAAAAAACGTCTAGGCCCCCCGAACCACGGGGACGTGGTTTTCCTTTGAAA
AACACGATGATAAGCTTGCCACAACCATGGCTGAACAAGATGGATTGCACGCNNTTCTCCGGCCGCTTGG
GTGGAGAGGCTATTCGGCTATGACTGGGCAC
