>Addgene plasmid #25648 | pAAV-SEPT-Acceptor | addgene partial sequence | sequence record 31631 | 25648 with pBR322ori-F
CTGACTTGAGCGTCGATTTTTGTGATGCTCGTCAGGGGGGCGGAGCCTATGGAAAAACGCCAGCAACGCG
GCCTTTTTACGGTTCCTGGCCTTTTGCTGGCCTTTTGCTCACATGTCCTGCAGGCAGCTGCGCGCTCGC
