LOCUS       Exported 5020 bp ds-DNA circular SYN 12-MAY-2021
DEFINITION  synthetic circular DNA
ACCESSION   .
VERSION     .
KEYWORDS    pAAV-SEPT-Acceptor
SOURCE      synthetic DNA construct
  ORGANISM  synthetic DNA construct
REFERENCE   1 (bases 1 to 5020)
  AUTHORS   Kim JS, Bonifant C, Bunz F, Lane WS, Waldman T
  TITLE     Epitope tagging of endogenous genes in diverse human cell lines.
  JOURNAL   Nucleic Acids Res. 2008 Nov . 36(19):e127.
  PUBMED    18784188
REFERENCE   2 (bases 1 to 5020)
  AUTHORS   .
  TITLE     Direct Submission
  JOURNAL   Exported May 12, 2021 from SnapGene Server 1.1.58
            http://www.snapgene.com
FEATURES             Location/Qualifiers
     source          1..5020
                     /organism="synthetic DNA construct"
                     /mol_type="other DNA"
     repeat_region   1..141
                     /label=AAV2 ITR
                     /note="inverted terminal repeat of adeno-associated virus
                     serotype 2"
     repeat_region   12..141
                     /label=AAV2 ITR
     primer_bind     188..204
                     /label=SK primer
                     /note="common sequencing primer, one of multiple similar
                     variants"
     primer_bind     188..204
                     /label=pBluescriptSK
                     /note="For pBluescript vector"
     protein_bind    206..239
                     /label=loxP
                     /bound_moiety="Cre recombinase"
                     /note="Cre-mediated recombination occurs in the 8-bp core
                     sequence (GCATACAT)."
     intron          277..506
                     /label=chimeric intron
                     /note="chimera between introns from adenovirus and
                     immunoglobulin heavy chain genes"
     primer_bind     489..508
                     /label=pMT2-F
                     /note="Synthetic intron, forward primer"
     misc_feature    635..1097
                     /label=IRES
                     /note="internal ribosome entry site (IRES) of the
                     encephalomyocarditis virus (EMCV)"
     primer_bind     complement(691..708)
                     /label=IRES reverse
                     /note="IRES internal ribosome entry site, reverse primer.
                     Also called pCDH-rev"
     primer_bind     918..937
                     /label=IRES-F
                     /note="IRES internal ribosome entry site, forward primer"
     CDS             1111..1905
                     /codon_start=1
                     /gene="aph(3')-II (or nptII)"
                     /product="aminoglycoside phosphotransferase from Tn5"
                     /label=NeoR/KanR
                     /note="confers resistance to neomycin, kanamycin, and G418
                     (Geneticin(R))"
                     /translation="MAEQDGLHAGSPAAWVERLFGYDWAQQTIGCSDAAVFRLSAQGRP
                     VLFVKTDLSGALNELQDEAARLSWLATTGVPCAAVLDVVTEAGRDWLLLGEVPGQDLLS
                     SHLAPAEKVSIMADAMRRLHTLDPATCPFDHQAKHRIERARTRMEAGLVDQDDLDEEHQ
                     GLAPAELFARLKARMPDGEDLVVTHGDACLPNIMVENGRFSGFIDCGRLGVADRYQDIA
                     LATRDIAEELGGEWADRFLVLYGIAAPDSQRIAFYRLLDEFF"
     primer_bind     complement(1165..1184)
                     /label=Neo-R
                     /note="Neomycin resistance gene, reverse primer"
     primer_bind     1775..1794
                     /label=Neo-F
                     /note="Neomycin resistance gene, forward primer"
     polyA_signal    1927..2061
                     /label=SV40 poly(A) signal
                     /note="SV40 polyadenylation signal"
     primer_bind     complement(1951..1970)
                     /label=EBV-rev
                     /note="SV40 polyA terminator, reverse primer"
     primer_bind     2005..2024
                     /label=SV40pA-R
                     /note="SV40 polyA, reverse primer"
     protein_bind    2158..2191
                     /label=loxP
                     /bound_moiety="Cre recombinase"
                     /note="Cre-mediated recombination occurs in the 8-bp core
                     sequence (GCATACAT)."
     primer_bind     complement(2244..2260)
                     /label=KS primer
                     /note="common sequencing primer, one of multiple similar
                     variants"
     primer_bind     complement(2245..2261)
                     /label=pBluescriptKS
                     /note="For pBluescript vector"
     repeat_region   2283..2423
                     /label=AAV2 ITR
                     /note="inverted terminal repeat of adeno-associated virus
                     serotype 2"
     repeat_region   2283..2412
                     /label=AAV2 ITR
     rep_origin      2498..2953
                     /direction=RIGHT
                     /label=f1 ori
                     /note="f1 bacteriophage origin of replication; arrow
                     indicates direction of (+) strand synthesis"
     primer_bind     complement(2585..2604)
                     /label=F1ori-R
                     /note="F1 origin, reverse primer"
     primer_bind     2795..2816
                     /label=F1ori-F
                     /note="F1 origin, forward primer"
     primer_bind     complement(2970..2989)
                     /label=pRS-marker
                     /note="pRS vectors, use to sequence yeast selectable
                     marker"
     primer_bind     3089..3111
                     /label=pGEX 3'
                     /note="pGEX vectors, reverse primer"
     primer_bind     complement(3149..3167)
                     /label=pBRforEco
                     /note="pBR322 vectors, upsteam of EcoRI site, forward
                     primer"
     promoter        3235..3339
                     /gene="bla"
                     /label=AmpR promoter
     CDS             3340..4200
                     /codon_start=1
                     /gene="bla"
                     /product="beta-lactamase"
                     /label=AmpR
                     /note="confers resistance to ampicillin, carbenicillin, and
                     related antibiotics"
                     /translation="MSIQHFRVALIPFFAAFCLPVFAHPETLVKVKDAEDQLGARVGYI
                     ELDLNSGKILESFRPEERFPMMSTFKVLLCGAVLSRIDAGQEQLGRRIHYSQNDLVEYS
                     PVTEKHLTDGMTVRELCSAAITMSDNTAANLLLTTIGGPKELTAFLHNMGDHVTRLDRW
                     EPELNEAIPNDERDTTMPVAMATTLRKLLTGELLTLASRQQLIDWMEADKVAGPLLRSA
                     LPAGWFIADKSGAGERGSRGIIAALGPDGKPSRIVVIYTTGSQATMDERNRQIAEIGAS
                     LIKHW"
     primer_bind     complement(3558..3577)
                     /label=Amp-R
                     /note="Ampicillin resistance gene, reverse primer"
     rep_origin      4371..4959
                     /direction=RIGHT
                     /label=ori
                     /note="high-copy-number ColE1/pMB1/pBR322/pUC origin of
                     replication"
     primer_bind     4860..4879
                     /label=pBR322ori-F
                     /note="pBR322 origin, forward primer"
ORIGIN
        1 cctgcaggca gctgcgcgct cgctcgctca ctgaggccgc ccgggcaaag cccgggcgtc
       61 gggcgacctt tggtcgcccg gcctcagtga gcgagcgagc gcgcagagag ggagtggcca
      121 actccatcac taggggttcc tgcggccgca ccggtggcgc gcctgatcaa cgcgtgctag
      181 cgagctctct agaactagtg gatccataac ttcgtatagc atacattata cgaagttatg
      241 gaattaattc gctgtctgcg agggccagct gttggggtga gtactccctc tcaaaagcgg
      301 gcatgacttc tgcgctaaga ttgtcagttt ccaaaaacga ggaggatttg atattcacct
      361 ggcccgcggt gatgcctttg agggtggccg cgtccatctg gtcagaaaag acaatctttt
      421 tgttgtcaag cttgaggtgt ggcaggcttg agatctggcc atacacttga gtgacaatga
      481 catccacttt gcctttctct ccacaggtgt ccactcccag gtccaactgc aggtcgagcg
      541 tcgagaacgt tactggccga agccgcttgg aataaggccg gtgtgcgttt gtctatatgt
      601 tattttccac catattgccg tcttttggca atgtgagggc ccggaaacct ggccctgtct
      661 tcttgacgag cattcctagg ggtctttccc ctctcgccaa aggaatgcaa ggtctgttga
      721 atgtcgtgaa ggaagcagtt cctctggaag cttcttgaag acaaacaacg tctgtagcga
      781 ccctttgcag gcagcggaac cccccacctg gcgacaggtg cctctgcggc caaaagccac
      841 gtgtataaga tacacctgca aaggcggcac aaccccagtg ccacgttgtg agttggatag
      901 ttgtggaaag agtcaaatgg ctctcctcaa gcgtattcaa caaggggctg aaggatgccc
      961 agaaggtacc ccattgtatg ggatctgatc tggggcctcg gtgcacatgc tttacatgtg
     1021 tttagtcgag gttaaaaaaa cgtctaggcc ccccgaacca cggggacgtg gttttccttt
     1081 gaaaaacacg atgataagct tgccacaacc atggctgaac aagatggatt gcacgcaggt
     1141 tctccggccg cttgggtgga gaggctattc ggctatgact gggcacaaca gacaatcggc
     1201 tgctctgatg ccgccgtgtt ccggctgtca gcgcaggggc gcccggttct ttttgtcaag
     1261 accgacctgt ccggtgccct gaatgaactg caggacgagg cagcgcggct atcgtggctg
     1321 gccacgacgg gcgttccttg cgcagctgtg ctcgacgttg tcactgaagc gggaagggac
     1381 tggctgctat tgggcgaagt gccggggcag gatctcctgt catctcacct tgctcctgcc
     1441 gagaaagtat ccatcatggc tgatgcaatg cggcggctgc atacgcttga tccggctacc
     1501 tgcccattcg accaccaagc gaaacatcgc atcgagcgag cacgtactcg gatggaagcc
     1561 ggtcttgtcg atcaggatga tctggacgaa gagcatcagg ggctcgcgcc agccgaactg
     1621 ttcgccaggc tcaaggcgcg catgcccgac ggcgaggatc tcgtcgtgac ccatggcgat
     1681 gcctgcttgc cgaatatcat ggtggaaaat ggccgctttt ctggattcat cgactgtggc
     1741 cggctgggtg tggcggaccg ctatcaggac atagcgttgg ctacccgtga tattgctgaa
     1801 gagcttggcg gcgaatgggc tgaccgcttc ctcgtgcttt acggtatcgc cgctcccgat
     1861 tcgcagcgca tcgccttcta tcgccttctt gacgagttct tctgagcggg actctggggt
     1921 tcgggggatc cagacatgat aagatacatt gatgagtttg gacaaaccac aactagaatg
     1981 cagtgaaaaa aatgctttat ttgtgaaatt tgtgatgcta ttgctttatt tgtaaccatt
     2041 ataagctgca ataaacaagt taacaacaac aattgcattc attttatgtt tcaggttcag
     2101 ggggaggtgt gggaggtttt ttctaggggg ccccggcgag gccgggatga gttgggaata
     2161 acttcgtata gcatacatta tacgaagtta tccaaatttt aaggtaccac tgtgcatatg
     2221 tatgaattcg atatcaagct tatcgatacc gtcgacctcg aggggccccg gccggcggcc
     2281 gcaggaaccc ctagtgatgg agttggccac tccctctctg cgcgctcgct cgctcactga
     2341 ggccgggcga ccaaaggtcg cccgacgccc gggctttgcc cgggcggcct cagtgagcga
     2401 gcgagcgcgc agctgcctgc aggggcgcct gatgcggtat tttctcctta cgcatctgtg
     2461 cggtatttca caccgcatan nnnnnnnnnn nnnnnnnnnn nnnnnnnnnn nnnnnnnnnn
     2521 nnnnnnnnnn nnnnnnnnnn nnnnnnnnnn nnnnnnnnnn nnnnnnnnnn nnnnnnnnnn
     2581 nnnnnnnnnn nnnnnnnnnn nnnnnnnnnn nnnnnnnnnn ncnnnnnnnn nnnnnnnnnn
     2641 nnnnnnnnnn nnnnnnnnnn nnnnnnnnnn nnnnnnnnnn nnnnnnnnnn nnnnnnnnnn
     2701 nnnnnnnnnn nnnnnnnnnn nnnnnnnnnn nnnnnnnnnn nnnnnnnnnn nnnnnnnnnn
     2761 nnncctttga cgttggagtc cacgttcttt aatagtggac tcttgttcca aactggaaca
     2821 acactcaacc ctatctcggg ctattctttt gatttataag ggattttgcc gatttcggcc
     2881 tattggttaa aaaatgagct gatttaacaa aaatttaacg cgaattttaa caaaatatta
     2941 acgtttacaa ttttatggtg cactctcagt acaatctgct ctgatgccgc atagttaagc
     3001 cagccccgac acccgccaac acccgctgac gcgccctgac gggcttgtct gctcccggca
     3061 tccgcttaca gacaagctgt gaccgtctcc gggagctgca tgtgtcagag gttttcaccg
     3121 tcatcaccga aacgcgcgag acgaaagggc ctcgtgatac gcctattttt ataggttaat
     3181 gtcatgataa taatggtttc ttagacgtca ggtggcactt ttcggggaaa tgtgcgcgga
     3241 acccctattt gtttattttt ctaaatacat tcaaatatgt atccgctcat gagacaataa
     3301 ccctgataaa tgcttcaata atattgaaaa aggaagagta tgagtattca acatttccgt
     3361 gtcgccctta ttcccttttt tgcggcattt tgccttcctg tttttgctca cccagaaacg
     3421 ctggtgaaag taaaagatgc tgaagatcag ttgggtgcac gagtgggtta catcgaactg
     3481 gatctcaaca gcggtaagat ccttgagagt tttcgccccg aagaacgttt tccaatgatg
     3541 agcactttta aagttctgct atgtggcgcg gtattatccc gtattgacgc cgggcaagag
     3601 caactcggtc gccgcataca ctattctcag aatgacttgg ttgagtactc accagtcaca
     3661 gaaaagcatc ttacggatgg catgacagta agagaattat gcagtgctgc cataaccatg
     3721 agtgataaca ctgcggccaa cttacttctg acaacgatcg gaggaccgaa ggagctaacc
     3781 gcttttttgc acaacatggg ggatcatgta actcgccttg atcgttggga accggagctg
     3841 aatgaagcca taccaaacga cgagcgtgac accacgatgc ctgtagcaat ggcaacaacg
     3901 ttgcgcaaac tattaactgg cgaactactt actctagctt cccggcaaca attaatagac
     3961 tggatggagg cggataaagt tgcaggacca cttctgcgct cggcccttcc ggctggctgg
     4021 tttattgctg ataaatctgg agccggtgag cgtgggtctc gcggtatcat tgcagcactg
     4081 gggccagatg gtaagccctc ccgtatcgta gttatctaca cgacggggag tcaggcaact
     4141 atggatgaac gaaatagaca gatcgctgag ataggtgcct cactgattaa gcattggtaa
     4201 ctgtcagacc aagtttactc atatatactt tagattgatt taaaacttca tttttaattt
     4261 aaaaggatct aggtgaagat cctttttgat aatctcatga ccaaaatccc ttaacgtgag
     4321 ttttcgttcc actgagcgtc agaccccgta gaaaagatca aaggatcttc ttgagatcct
     4381 ttttttctgc gcgtaatctg ctgcttgcaa acaaaaaaac caccgctacc agcggtggtt
     4441 tgtttgccgg atcaagagct accaactctt tttccgaagg taactggctt cagcagagcg
     4501 cagataccaa atactgtcct tctagtgtag ccgtagttag gccaccactt caagaactct
     4561 gtagcaccgc ctacatacct cgctctgcta atcctgttac cagtggctgc tgccagtggc
     4621 gataagtcgt gtcttaccgg gttggactca agacgatagt taccggataa ggcgcagcgg
     4681 tcgggctgaa cggggggttc gtgcacacag cccagcttgg agcgaacgac ctacaccgaa
     4741 ctgagatacc tacagcgtga gctatgagaa agcgccacgc ttcccgaagg gagaaaggcg
     4801 gacaggtatc cggtaagcgg cagggtcgga acaggagagc gcacgaggga gcttccaggg
     4861 ggaaacgcct ggtatcttta tagtcctgtc gggtttcgcc acctctgact tgagcgtcga
     4921 tttttgtgat gctcgtcagg ggggcggagc ctatggaaaa acgccagcaa cgcggccttt
     4981 ttacggttcc tggccttttg ctggcctttt gctcacatgt
//
